Addgene plasmid #115451: pXPR_BRD003-sgRBFOX1-2083
Purpose: Constitutive lentiviral expression
Depositing lab: William Hahn. Depositing organization: Dana-Farber Cancer Institute. Publication: An alternative splicing switch in FLNB promotes the mesenchymal cell state in human breast cancer. Li J, Choi PS, Chaffer CL, Labella K, Hwang JH, Giacomelli AO, Kim JW, Ilic N, Doench JG, Ly SH, Dai C, Hagel K, Hong AL, Gjoerup O, Goel S, Ge JY, Root DE, Zhao JJ, Brooks AN, Weinberg RA, Hahn WC. Elife. 2018 Jul 30;7. pii: 37184. doi: 10.7554/eLife.37184. 37184 PubMed 30059005.
Backbone
  Vector backbone: pXPR_BRD003
  Backbone manufacturer: Broad Institute - Genetic Perturbation Platform
  Vector type: Mammalian Expression, Lentiviral, CRISPR
  Selectable markers: Puromycin
Growth in bacteria
  Bacterial resistance: Ampicillin, 100 μg/mL
  Growth temperature: 37°C
  Growth strain: NEB Stable
  Copy number: High Copy
Gene/Insert
  Gene/Insert name: sgRBFOX1-2083
  gRNA/shRNA sequence: TTTCGAAAATAGTGCCGATG
  Species: H. sapiens (human)
  Entrez Gene: RBFOX1 (a.k.a. 2BP1, A2BP1, FOX-1, FOX1, HRNBP1)
  Cloning method: Unknown
  Sequencing primers: 5′ LKO.1 5'
Terms and licenses: Academic/Nonprofit Terms; Industry Terms: Not Available to Industry
How to cite: pXPR_BRD003-sgRBFOX1-2083 was a gift from William Hahn (Addgene plasmid # 115451 ; http://n2t.net/addgene:115451 ; RRID:Addgene_115451)
