[The description below was written by a language model from this plasmid's Addgene catalogue record and pLannotate feature annotations shown in this document.]
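Description:
pXPR_BRD003-sgRBFOX1-2083 is a third-generation-style, self-inactivating HIV-1 lentiviral CRISPR guide vector built on the pXPR_BRD003 backbone from the Broad Institute Genetic Perturbation Platform. It carries a single guide RNA directed against human RBFOX1 (also known as A2BP1 or FOX-1), an RNA-binding splicing regulator. In bacteria the 8.3 kb plasmid is maintained by a high-copy ColE1/pUC-type origin and selected with ampicillin through the β-lactamase gene. An f1 origin, an SV40 origin and remnants of lac and T7/T3 cloning sequences are also present in the backbone.

The viral genome is transcribed from an RSV promoter fused to a truncated 5' LTR, followed by the Ψ packaging signal with a partial gag fragment and the Rev response element. It ends in a ΔU3 3' LTR, so the integrated provirus lacks LTR promoter activity. Within this unit, a human U6 RNA polymerase III promoter drives the RBFOX1-targeting spacer, which is joined to the Streptococcus pyogenes Cas9 guide scaffold; because the map is circular, the U6 promoter at the end of the numbering runs directly into the spacer and scaffold at the start. Downstream, after a cPPT/CTS element that aids nuclear import, the EF-1α core promoter with its intron A expresses puromycin N-acetyltransferase for selection of transduced mammalian cells. A WPRE enhances expression of this transcript.

No Cas9 coding sequence is annotated, so the nuclease must be supplied separately, for example from a Cas9-expressing cell line. The vector provides constitutive guide expression after lentiviral delivery, and the associated study concerns alternative splicing and the mesenchymal cell state in human breast cancer.
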