Features (pLannotate 1.2.2; 29 found; start..end, strand, type, name):
     30..105     +  misc_RNA       gRNA scaffold: guide RNA scaffold for the Streptococcus pyogenes CRISPR/Cas9 system
    161..278     +  misc_feature   cPPT/CTS: central polypurine tract and central termination sequence of HIV-1
    344..410     +  CDS            small t antigen (fragment): SV40 (simian virus 40) small t antigen
    436..647     +  promoter       EF-1α core promoter: core promoter for human elongation factor EF-1α
    648..1586    +  intron         EF-1α intron A: intron upstream of the start codon of human EF-1α
   1608..2207    +  CDS            PuroR (fragment): puromycin N-acetyltransferase; pac from Streptomyces; confers resistance to puromycin
   2223..2811    +  misc_feature   WPRE: woodchuck hepatitis virus posttranscriptional regulatory element
   2862..2881    +  misc_feature   cPPT/CTS (fragment): central polypurine tract and central termination sequence of HIV-1
   2883..3116    +  LTR            3' LTR (ΔU3): self-inactivating 3' long terminal repeat (LTR) from HIV-1
   3194..3315    +  polyA_signal   SV40 poly(A) signal: SV40 polyadenylation signal
   3355..3490    +  rep_origin     SV40 ori: SV40 origin of replication
   3511..3529    -  promoter       T7 promoter: promoter for bacteriophage T7 RNA polymerase
   3537..3692    +  CDS            lacZα (fragment): LacZα fragment of β-galactosidase; lacZ fragment
   3697..4125    +  rep_origin     f1 ori (sequence partly withheld): f1 bacteriophage origin of replication; arrow indicates direction of (+) strand synthesis
   4178..4282    +  promoter       AmpR promoter: bla
   4283..5143    +  CDS            AmpR: β-lactamase; bla; confers resistance to ampicillin, carbenicillin, and related antibiotics
   5314..5902    +  rep_origin     ori: high-copy-number ColE1/pMB1/pBR322/pUC origin of replication
   6085..6177    +  CDS            lacI (fragment): lac repressor; lacI; The lac repressor binds to the lac operator to inhibit transcription in E. coli. This inhibition can be relieved by adding lactose or isopropyl-β-D-thiogalactopyranoside (IPTG).
   6190..6211    +  protein_bind   CAP binding site: CAP binding activates transcription in the presence of cAMP. E. coli catabolite activator protein
   6226..6256    +  promoter       lac promoter: promoter for the E. coli lac operon
   6264..6280    +  protein_bind   lac operator: The lac repressor binds to the lac operator to inhibit transcription in E. coli. This inhibition can be relieved by adding lactose or isopropyl-β-D-thiogalactopyranoside (IPTG). lac repressor encoded by lacI
   6325..6343    +  promoter       T3 promoter: promoter for bacteriophage T3 RNA polymerase
   6371..6597    +  promoter       RSV promoter: Rous sarcoma virus enhancer/promoter
   6598..6778    +  LTR            5' LTR (truncated): truncated 5' long terminal repeat (LTR) from HIV-1
   6825..6950    +  misc_feature   HIV-1 Ψ: packaging signal of human immunodeficiency virus type 1
   6934..7297    +  CDS            HIV-1 gag (fragment): gag protein from human immunodeficiency virus 1; gag
   7443..7676    +  misc_feature   RRE: The Rev response element (RRE) of HIV-1 allows for Rev-dependent mRNA export from the nucleus to the cytoplasm.
   8053..8079    +  CDS            Rev (fragment): human immunodeficiency virus 1 (HIV-1) Rev protein; rev; enhances nuclear export of unspliced and incompletely spliced viral mRNAs
   8083..8323    +  promoter       U6 promoter: RNA polymerase III promoter for human U6 snRNA
>Addgene plasmid #115451 | pXPR_BRD003-sgRBFOX1-2083 | addgene full sequence | sequence record 222194 | Addgene NGS Result
GAAACACCGTTTCGAAAATAGTGCCGATGGTTTTAGAGCTAGAAATAGCAAGTTAAAATAAGGCTAGTCC
GTTATCAACTTGAAAAAGTGGCACCGAGTCGGTGCTTTTTTAAGCTTGGCGTAACTAGATCTTGAGACAA
ATGGCAGTATTCATCCACAATTTTAAAAGAAAAGGGGGGATTGGGGGGTACAGTGCAGGGGAAAGAATAG
TAGACATAATAGCAACAGACATACAAACTAAAGAATTACAAAAACAAATTACAAAAATTCAAAATTTTCG
GGTTTATTACAGGGACAGCAGAGATCCACTTTGGCGCCGGCTCGAGGGGGCCCGGGTGCAAAGATGGATA
AAGTTTTAAACAGAGAGGAATCTTTGCAGCTAATGGACCTTCTAGGTCTTGAAAGGAGTGGGAATTGGCT
CCGGTGCCCGTCAGTGGGCAGAGCGCACATCGCCCACAGTCCCCGAGAAGTTGGGGGGAGGGGTCGGCAA
TTGATCCGGTGCCTAGAGAAGGTGGCGCGGGGTAAACTGGGAAAGTGATGTCGTGTACTGGCTCCGCCTT
TTTCCCGAGGGTGGGGGAGAACCGTATATAAGTGCAGTAGTCGCCGTGAACGTTCTTTTTCGCAACGGGT
TTGCCGCCAGAACACAGGTAAGTGCCGTGTGTGGTTCCCGCGGGCCTGGCCTCTTTACGGGTTATGGCCC
TTGCGTGCCTTGAATTACTTCCACCTGGCTGCAGTACGTGATTCTTGATCCCGAGCTTCGGGTTGGAAGT
GGGTGGGAGAGTTCGAGGCCTTGCGCTTAAGGAGCCCCTTCGCCTCGTGCTTGAGTTGAGGCCTGGCCTG
GGCGCTGGGGCCGCCGCGTGCGAATCTGGTGGCACCTTCGCGCCTGTCTCGCTGCTTTCGATAAGTCTCT
AGCCATTTAAAATTTTTGATGACCTGCTGCGACGCTTTTTTTCTGGCAAGATAGTCTTGTAAATGCGGGC
CAAGATCTGCACACTGGTATTTCGGTTTTTGGGGCCGCGGGCGGCGACGGGGCCCGTGCGTCCCAGCGCA
CATGTTCGGCGAGGCGGGGCCTGCGAGCGCGGCCACCGAGAATCGGACGGGGGTAGTCTCAAGCTGGCCG
GCCTGCTCTGGTGCCTGGCCTCGCGCCGCCGTGTATCGCCCCGCCCTGGGCGGCAAGGCTGGCCCGGTCG
GCACCAGTTGCGTGAGCGGAAAGATGGCCGCTTCCCGGCCCTGCTGCAGGGAGCTCAAAATGGAGGACGC
GGCGCTCGGGAGAGCGGGCGGGTGAGTCACCCACACAAAGGAAAAGGGCCTTTCCGTCCTCAGCCGTCGC
TTCATGTGACTCCACGGAGTACCGGGCGCCGTCCAGGCACCTCGATTAGTTCTCGAGCTTTTGGAGTACG
TCGTCTTTAGGTTGGGGGGAGGGGTTTTATGCGATGGAGTTTCCCCACACTGAGTGGGTGGAGACTGAAG
TTAGGCCAGCTTGGCACTTGATGTAATTCTCCTTGGAATTTGCCCTTTTTGAGTTTGGATCTTGGTTCAT
TCTCAAGCCTCAGACAGTGGTTCAAAGTTTTTTTCTTCCATTTCAGGTGTCGTGACGTACGGCCACCATG
ACCGAGTACAAGCCCACGGTGCGCCTCGCCACCCGCGACGACGTCCCCAGGGCCGTACGCACCCTCGCCG
CCGCGTTCGCCGACTACCCCGCCACGCGCCACACCGTCGATCCGGACCGCCACATCGAGCGGGTCACCGA
GCTGCAAGAACTCTTCCTCACGCGCGTCGGGCTCGACATCGGCAAGGTGTGGGTCGCGGACGACGGCGCC
GCCGTGGCGGTCTGGACCACGCCGGAGAGCGTCGAAGCGGGGGCGGTGTTCGCCGAGATCGGCCCGCGCA
TGGCCGAGTTGAGCGGTTCCCGGCTGGCCGCGCAGCAACAGATGGAAGGCCTCCTGGCGCCGCACCGGCC
CAAGGAGCCCGCGTGGTTCCTGGCCACCGTCGGAGTCTCGCCCGACCACCAGGGCAAGGGTCTGGGCAGC
GCCGTCGTGCTCCCCGGAGTGGAGGCGGCCGAGCGCGCCGGGGTGCCCGCCTTCCTGGAGACCTCCGCGC
CCCGCAACCTCCCCTTCTACGAGCGGCTCGGCTTCACCGTCACCGCCGACGTCGAGGTGCCCGAAGGACC
GCGCACCTGGTGCATGACCCGCAAGCCCGGTGCCTGAACGCGTTAAGTCGACAATCAACCTCTGGATTAC
AAAATTTGTGAAAGATTGACTGGTATTCTTAACTATGTTGCTCCTTTTACGCTATGTGGATACGCTGCTT
TAATGCCTTTGTATCATGCTATTGCTTCCCGTATGGCTTTCATTTTCTCCTCCTTGTATAAATCCTGGTT
GCTGTCTCTTTATGAGGAGTTGTGGCCCGTTGTCAGGCAACGTGGCGTGGTGTGCACTGTGTTTGCTGAC
GCAACCCCCACTGGTTGGGGCATTGCCACCACCTGTCAGCTCCTTTCCGGGACTTTCGCTTTCCCCCTCC
CTATTGCCACGGCGGAACTCATCGCCGCCTGCCTTGCCCGCTGCTGGACAGGGGCTCGGCTGTTGGGCAC
TGACAATTCCGTGGTGTTGTCGGGGAAATCATCGTCCTTTCCTTGGCTGCTCGCCTGTGTTGCCACCTGG
ATTCTGCGCGGGACGTCCTTCTGCTACGTCCCTTCGGCCCTCAATCCAGCGGACCTTCCTTCCCGCGGCC
TGCTGCCGGCTCTGCGGCCTCTTCCGCGTCTTCGCCTTCGCCCTCAGACGAGTCGGATCTCCCTTTGGGC
CGCCTCCCCGCGTCGACTTTAAGACCAATGACTTACAAGGCAGCTGTAGATCTTAGCCACTTTTTAAAAG
AAAAGGGGGGACTGGAAGGGCTAATTCACTCCCAACGAAGACAAGATCTGCTTTTTGCTTGTACTGGGTC
TCTCTGGTTAGACCAGATCTGAGCCTGGGAGCTCTCTGGCTAACTAGGGAACCCACTGCTTAAGCCTCAA
TAAAGCTTGCCTTGAGTGCTTCAAGTAGTGTGTGCCCGTCTGTTGTGTGACTCTGGTAACTAGAGATCCC
TCAGACCCTTTTAGTCAGTGTGGAAAATCTCTAGCAGTACGTATAGTAGTTCATGTCATCTTATTATTCA
GTATTTATAACTTGCAAAGAAATGAATATCAGAGAGTGAGAGGAACTTGTTTATTGCAGCTTATAATGGT
TACAAATAAAGCAATAGCATCACAAATTTCACAAATAAAGCATTTTTTTCACTGCATTCTAGTTGTGGTT
TGTCCAAACTCATCAATGTATCTTATCATGTCTGGCTCTAGCTATCCCGCCCCTAACTCCGCCCATCCCG
CCCCTAACTCCGCCCAGTTCCGCCCATTCTCCGCCCCATGGCTGACTAATTTTTTTTATTTATGCAGAGG
CCGAGGCCGCCTCGGCCTCTGAGCTATTCCAGAAGTAGTGAGGAGGCTTTTTTGGAGGCCTAGGGACGTA
CCCAATTCGCCCTATAGTGAGTCGTATTACGCGCGCTCACTGGCCGTCGTTTTACAACGTCGTGACTGGG
AAAACCCTGGCGTTACCCAACTTAATCGCCTTGCAGCACATCCCCCTTTCGCCAGCTGGCGTAATAGCGA
AGAGGCCCGCACCGATCGCCCTTCCCAACAGTTGCGCAGCCTGAATGGCGAATGGG
[124 nt withheld, positions 3697-3820]
C
[91 nt withheld, positions 3822-3912]
A
[49 nt withheld, positions 3914-3962]
CCTTTGACGTTGGAGTCCACGTTCTTT
[37 nt withheld, positions 3990-4026]
ACCCTATCTCGGTCTATTCTTTTGATTTATAAGGGATTTTGCCGATTTCGGCCTATTGGTTAAAAAATGA
GCTGATTTAACAAAAATTTAACGCGAATTTTAACAAAATATTAACGCTTACAATTTAGGTGGCACTTTTC
GGGGAAATGTGCGCGGAACCCCTATTTGTTTATTTTTCTAAATACATTCAAATATGTATCCGCTCATGAG
ACAATAACCCTGATAAATGCTTCAATAATATTGAAAAAGGAAGAGTATGAGTATTCAACATTTCCGTGTC
GCCCTTATTCCCTTTTTTGCGGCATTTTGCCTTCCTGTTTTTGCTCACCCAGAAACGCTGGTGAAAGTAA
AAGATGCTGAAGATCAGTTGGGTGCACGAGTGGGTTACATCGAACTGGATCTCAACAGCGGTAAGATCCT
TGAGAGTTTTCGCCCCGAAGAACGTTTTCCAATGATGAGCACTTTTAAAGTTCTGCTATGTGGCGCGGTA
TTATCCCGTATTGACGCCGGGCAAGAGCAACTCGGTCGCCGCATACACTATTCTCAGAATGACTTGGTTG
AGTACTCACCAGTCACAGAAAAGCATCTTACGGATGGCATGACAGTAAGAGAATTATGCAGTGCTGCCAT
AACCATGAGTGATAACACTGCGGCCAACTTACTTCTGACAACGATCGGAGGACCGAAGGAGCTAACCGCT
TTTTTGCACAACATGGGGGATCATGTAACTCGCCTTGATCGTTGGGAACCGGAGCTGAATGAAGCCATAC
CAAACGACGAGCGTGACACCACGATGCCTGTAGCAATGGCAACAACGTTGCGCAAACTATTAACTGGCGA
ACTACTTACTCTAGCTTCCCGGCAACAATTAATAGACTGGATGGAGGCGGATAAAGTTGCAGGACCACTT
CTGCGCTCGGCCCTTCCGGCTGGCTGGTTTATTGCTGATAAATCTGGAGCCGGTGAGCGTGGGTCTCGCG
GTATCATTGCAGCACTGGGGCCAGATGGTAAGCCCTCCCGTATCGTAGTTATCTACACGACGGGGAGTCA
GGCAACTATGGATGAACGAAATAGACAGATCGCTGAGATAGGTGCCTCACTGATTAAGCATTGGTAACTG
TCAGACCAAGTTTACTCATATATACTTTAGATTGATTTAAAACTTCATTTTTAATTTAAAAGGATCTAGG
TGAAGATCCTTTTTGATAATCTCATGACCAAAATCCCTTAACGTGAGTTTTCGTTCCACTGAGCGTCAGA
CCCCGTAGAAAAGATCAAAGGATCTTCTTGAGATCCTTTTTTTCTGCGCGTAATCTGCTGCTTGCAAACA
AAAAAACCACCGCTACCAGCGGTGGTTTGTTTGCCGGATCAAGAGCTACCAACTCTTTTTCCGAAGGTAA
CTGGCTTCAGCAGAGCGCAGATACCAAATACTGTTCTTCTAGTGTAGCCGTAGTTAGGCCACCACTTCAA
GAACTCTGTAGCACCGCCTACATACCTCGCTCTGCTAATCCTGTTACCAGTGGCTGCTGCCAGTGGCGAT
AAGTCGTGTCTTACCGGGTTGGACTCAAGACGATAGTTACCGGATAAGGCGCAGCGGTCGGGCTGAACGG
GGGGTTCGTGCACACAGCCCAGCTTGGAGCGAACGACCTACACCGAACTGAGATACCTACAGCGTGAGCT
ATGAGAAAGCGCCACGCTTCCCGAAGGGAGAAAGGCGGACAGGTATCCGGTAAGCGGCAGGGTCGGAACA
GGAGAGCGCACGAGGGAGCTTCCAGGGGGAAACGCCTGGTATCTTTATAGTCCTGTCGGGTTTCGCCACC
TCTGACTTGAGCGTCGATTTTTGTGATGCTCGTCAGGGGGGCGGAGCCTATGGAAAAACGCCAGCAACGC
GGCCTTTTTACGGTTCCTGGCCTTTTGCTGGCCTTTTGCTCACATGTTCTTTCCTGCGTTATCCCCTGAT
TCTGTGGATAACCGTATTACCGCCTTTGAGTGAGCTGATACCGCTCGCCGCAGCCGAACGACCGAGCGCA
GCGAGTCAGTGAGCGAGGAAGCGGAAGAGCGCCCAATACGCAAACCGCCTCTCCCCGCGCGTTGGCCGAT
TCATTAATGCAGCTGGCACGACAGGTTTCCCGACTGGAAAGCGGGCAGTGAGCGCAACGCAATTAATGTG
AGTTAGCTCACTCATTAGGCACCCCAGGCTTTACACTTTATGCTTCCGGCTCGTATGTTGTGTGGAATTG
TGAGCGGATAACAATTTCACACAGGAAACAGCTATGACCATGATTACGCCAAGCGCGCAATTAACCCTCA
CTAAAGGGAACAAAAGCTGGAGCTGCAAGCTTAATGTAGTCTTATGCAATACTCTTGTAGTCTTGCAACA
TGGTAACGATGAGTTAGCAACATGCCTTACAAGGAGAGAAAAAGCACCGTGCATGCCGATTGGTGGAAGT
AAGGTGGTACGATCGTGCCTTATTAGGAAGGCAACAGACGGGTCTGACATGGATTGGACGAACCACTGAA
TTGCCGCATTGCAGAGATATTGTATTTAAGTGCCTAGCTCGATACATAAACGGGTCTCTCTGGTTAGACC
AGATCTGAGCCTGGGAGCTCTCTGGCTAACTAGGGAACCCACTGCTTAAGCCTCAATAAAGCTTGCCTTG
AGTGCTTCAAGTAGTGTGTGCCCGTCTGTTGTGTGACTCTGGTAACTAGAGATCCCTCAGACCCTTTTAG
TCAGTGTGGAAAATCTCTAGCAGTGGCGCCCGAACAGGGACTTGAAAGCGAAAGGGAAACCAGAGGAGCT
CTCTCGACGCAGGACTCGGCTTGCTGAAGCGCGCACGGCAAGAGGCGAGGGGCGGCGACTGGTGAGTACG
CCAAAAATTTTGACTAGCGGAGGCTAGAAGGAGAGAGATGGGTGCGAGAGCGTCAGTATTAAGCGGGGGA
GAATTAGATCGCGATGGGAAAAAATTCGGTTAAGGCCAGGGGGAAAGAAAAAATATAAATTAAAACATAT
AGTATGGGCAAGCAGGGAGCTAGAACGATTCGCAGTTAATCCTGGCCTGTTAGAAACATCAGAAGGCTGT
AGACAAATACTGGGACAGCTACAACCATCCCTTCAGACAGGATCAGAAGAACTTAGATCATTATATAATA
CAGTAGCAACCCTCTATTGTGTGCATCAAAGGATAGAGATAAAAGACACCAAGGAAGCTTTAGACAAGAT
AGAGGAAGAGCAAAACAAAAGTAAGACCACCGCACAGCAAGCGGCCGCTGATCTTCAGACCTGGAGGAGG
AGATATGAGGGACAATTGGAGAAGTGAATTATATAAATATAAAGTAGTAAAAATTGAACCATTAGGAGTA
GCACCCACCAAGGCAAAGAGAAGAGTGGTGCAGAGAGAAAAAAGAGCAGTGGGAATAGGAGCTTTGTTCC
TTGGGTTCTTGGGAGCAGCAGGAAGCACTATGGGCGCAGCGTCAATGACGCTGACGGTACAGGCCAGACA
ATTATTGTCTGGTATAGTGCAGCAGCAGAACAATTTGCTGAGGGCTATTGAGGCGCAACAGCATCTGTTG
CAACTCACAGTCTGGGGCATCAAGCAGCTCCAGGCAAGAATCCTGGCTGTGGAAAGATACCTAAAGGATC
AACAGCTCCTGGGGATTTGGGGTTGCTCTGGAAAACTCATTTGCACCACTGCTGTGCCTTGGAATGCTAG
TTGGAGTAATAAATCTCTGGAACAGATTTGGAATCACACGACCTGGATGGAGTGGGACAGAGAAATTAAC
AATTACACAAGCTTAATACACTCCTTAATTGAAGAATCGCAAAACCAGCAAGAAAAGAATGAACAAGAAT
TATTGGAATTAGATAAATGGGCAAGTTTGTGGAATTGGTTTAACATAACAAATTGGCTGTGGTATATAAA
ATTATTCATAATGATAGTAGGAGGCTTGGTAGGTTTAAGAATAGTTTTTGCTGTACTTTCTATAGTGAAT
AGAGTTAGGCAGGGATATTCACCATTATCGTTTCAGACCCACCTCCCAACCCCGAGGGGACCCAGAGAGG
GCCTATTTCCCATGATTCCTTCATATTTGCATATACGATACAAGGCTGTTAGAGAGATAATTAGAATTAA
TTTGACTGTAAACACAAAGATATTAGTACAAAATACGTGACGTAGAAAGTAATAATTTCTTGGGTAGTTT
GCAGTTTTAAAATTATGTTTTAAAATGGACTATCATATGCTTACCGTAACTTGAAAGTATTTCGATTTCT
TGGCTTTATATATCTTGTGGAAAGGAC
