>Addgene plasmid #115451 | pXPR_BRD003-sgRBFOX1-2083 | depositor partial sequence | sequence record 217534 | LKO.1 5' sequence
CTTGGCTTTATATATCTTGTGGAAAGGACGAAACACCGTTTCGAAAATAGTGCCGATGGTTTTAGAGCTA
GAAATAGCAAGTTAAAATAAGGCTAGTCCGTTATCAACTTGAAAAAGTGGCACCGAGTCGGTGCTTTTTT
AAGCTTGGCGTAACTAGATCTTGAGACAAATGGCAGTATTCATCCACAATTTTAAAAGAAAAGGGGGGAT
TGGGGGGTACAGTGCAGGGGAAAGAATAGTAGACATAATAGCAACAGACATACAAACTAAAGAATTACAA
AAACAAATTACAAAAATTCAAAATTTTCGGGTTTATTACAGGGACAGCAGAGATCCACTTTGGCGCCGGC
TCGAGGGGGCCCGGGTGCAAAGATGGATAAAGTTTTAAACAGAGAGGAATCTTTGCAGCTAATGGACCTT
CTAGGTCTTGAAAGGAGTGGGAATTGGCTCCGGTGCCCGTCAGTGGGC
